Addgene plasmid #29783: PLKO-mcherry-luc-puro-Renilla cDNA
Depositing lab: Carl Novina. Depositing organization: Dana-Farber Cancer Institute. Publication: Intronic miR-211 assumes the tumor suppressive function of its host gene in melanoma. Levy C, Khaled M, Iliopoulos D, Janas MM, Schubert S, Pinner S, Chen PH, Li S, Fletcher AL, Yokoyama S, Scott KL, Garraway LA, Song JS, Granter SR, Turley SJ, Fisher DE, Novina CD. Mol Cell. 2010 Dec 10. 40(5):841-9. 10.1016/j.molcel.2010.11.020 PubMed 21109473.
Backbone
  Vector backbone: PLKO modified
  Backbone size w/o insert (bp): 9615
  Vector type: Mammalian Expression, Lentiviral
  Selectable markers: Puromycin
Growth in bacteria
  Bacterial resistance: Ampicillin, 100 μg/mL
  Growth temperature: 37°C
  Growth strain: Stbl3
  Growth instructions: Stabl3
  Copy number: Low Copy
Gene/Insert
  Gene/Insert name: Renilla
  Species: Renilla reniformis
  Insert size (bp): 936
  Cloning method: Restriction Enzyme; 5′ cloning site AgeI (not destroyed); 3′ cloning site EcoRI (not destroyed)
  Sequencing primers: 5′ ccggtatgacttcgaaagtttatg
Terms and licenses: Academic/Nonprofit Terms; Industry Terms: Not Available to Industry
How to cite: PLKO-mcherry-luc-puro-Renilla cDNA was a gift from Carl Novina (Addgene plasmid # 29783 ; http://n2t.net/addgene:29783 ; RRID:Addgene_29783)
