[The description below was written by a language model from this plasmid's Addgene catalogue record and pLannotate feature annotations shown in this document.]
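Description:
PLKO-mcherry-luc-puro-Renilla cDNA is a third-generation-style, self-inactivating HIV-1 lentiviral vector built on a modified pLKO backbone for stable expression of reporter genes in mammalian cells. The viral genome is transcribed from an RSV promoter fused to a truncated 5' LTR and carries the Ψ packaging signal with a partial gag sequence, the Rev response element for Rev-dependent nuclear export, a cPPT/CTS element, and a ΔU3 3' LTR that disables LTR promoter activity after integration. An SV40 poly(A) signal and SV40 origin follow the 3' LTR. In bacteria the plasmid is maintained through a ColE1/pUC-type origin and ampicillin resistance, and an f1 origin is also present. The catalogue lists it as low copy and grown in a recombination-deficient strain, as is usual for LTR-containing plasmids.

The payload consists of two expression units, each driven by its own human PGK promoter. The first expresses the 936 bp Renilla reniformis luciferase cDNA, cloned between AgeI and EcoRI sites that remain intact. This occupies the position upstream of the cPPT where the shRNA cassette would normally sit in pLKO, and no U6 promoter is annotated. The second PGK promoter precedes firefly luciferase, mCherry and the puromycin N-acetyltransferase gene in series. The feature table does not annotate the linking elements between these three coding sequences, so how they are co-expressed is not stated.

Transduced cells can therefore be selected with puromycin, tracked by red fluorescence and assayed for both luciferases. The record does not describe a specific use, though it is associated with a study of miR-211 in melanoma. A Renilla-expressing version of this vector series plausibly serves as a control or normalisation construct.
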