Features (pLannotate 1.2.2; 29 found; start..end, strand, type, name):
      1..97      +  rep_origin     RSF ori (fragment): Plasmids containing the RSF 1030 origin of replication can be propagated in E. coli cells that contain additional plasmids with compatible origins.
     99..191     +  CDS            lacI (fragment): lac repressor; lacI; The lac repressor binds to the lac operator to inhibit transcription in E. coli. This inhibition can be relieved by adding lactose or isopropyl-β-D-thiogalactopyranoside (IPTG).
    204..225     +  protein_bind   CAP binding site: CAP binding activates transcription in the presence of cAMP. E. coli catabolite activator protein
    240..270     +  promoter       lac promoter: promoter for the E. coli lac operon
    278..294     +  protein_bind   lac operator: The lac repressor binds to the lac operator to inhibit transcription in E. coli. This inhibition can be relieved by adding lactose or isopropyl-β-D-thiogalactopyranoside (IPTG). lac repressor encoded by lacI
    339..357     +  promoter       T3 promoter: promoter for bacteriophage T3 RNA polymerase
    385..611     +  promoter       RSV promoter: Rous sarcoma virus enhancer/promoter
    612..792     +  LTR            5' LTR (truncated): truncated 5' long terminal repeat (LTR) from HIV-1
    839..964     +  misc_feature   HIV-1 Ψ: packaging signal of human immunodeficiency virus type 1
    948..1311    +  CDS            HIV-1 gag (fragment): gag protein from human immunodeficiency virus 1; gag
   1457..1690    +  misc_feature   RRE: The Rev response element (RRE) of HIV-1 allows for Rev-dependent mRNA export from the nucleus to the cytoplasm.
   2067..2094    +  CDS            Rev (fragment): human immunodeficiency virus 1 (HIV-1) Rev protein; rev; enhances nuclear export of unspliced and incompletely spliced viral mRNAs
   2094..2604    +  promoter       hPGK promoter: human phosphoglycerate kinase 1 promoter
   2613..3548    +  CDS            Rluc: luciferase from the anthozoan coelenterate Renilla reniformis (sea pansy)
   3590..3707    +  misc_feature   cPPT/CTS: central polypurine tract and central termination sequence of HIV-1
   3756..4266    +  promoter       hPGK promoter: human phosphoglycerate kinase 1 promoter
   4281..5921    +  CDS            LUCI_PHOPY: Experimental evidence at protein level: Swiss-Prot protein existence level 1. Produces green light with a wavelength of 562 nm. From Photinus pyralis (Common eastern firefly) (Lampyris pyralis).
   6006..6713    +  CDS            mCherry: mCherry is a basic (constitutively fluorescent) red fluorescent protein published in 2004, derived from Discosoma sp.. It is reported to be a very rapidly-maturing monomer with low acid sensitivity.
   6783..7379    +  CDS            pac: PUAC_STRAD - Protein predicted: Swiss-Prot protein existence level 4. Detoxification of puromycin. From Streptomyces alboniger.
   7390..7458    +  CDS            nef (fragment): NEF_HV1Z2 - Experimental evidence at protein level: Swiss-Prot protein existence level 1. Extracellular Nef protein targets CD4(+) T-lymphocytes for apoptosis by interacting with CXCR4 surface receptors. From Human immunodeficiency virus type 1 group M subtype D (isolate Z2/CDC-Z34) (HIV-1).
   7460..7693    +  LTR            3' LTR (ΔU3): self-inactivating 3' long terminal repeat (LTR) from HIV-1
   7765..7886    +  polyA_signal   SV40 poly(A) signal: SV40 polyadenylation signal
   7926..8061    +  rep_origin     SV40 ori: SV40 origin of replication
   8082..8100    -  promoter       T7 promoter: promoter for bacteriophage T7 RNA polymerase
   8108..8263    +  CDS            lacZα (fragment): LacZα fragment of β-galactosidase; lacZ fragment
   8268..8696    +  rep_origin     f1 ori (sequence partly withheld): f1 bacteriophage origin of replication; arrow indicates direction of (+) strand synthesis
   8749..8853    +  promoter       AmpR promoter: bla
   8854..9714    +  CDS            AmpR: β-lactamase; bla; confers resistance to ampicillin, carbenicillin, and related antibiotics
   9885..10473   +  rep_origin     ori: high-copy-number ColE1/pMB1/pBR322/pUC origin of replication
>Addgene plasmid #29783 | PLKO-mcherry-luc-puro-Renilla cDNA | addgene full sequence | sequence record 199334 | Addgene NGS Result
TCTGTGGATAACCGTATTACCGCCTTTGAGTGAGCTGATACCGCTCGCCGCAGCCGAACGACCGAGCGCA
GCGAGTCAGTGAGCGAGGAAGCGGAAGAGCGCCCAATACGCAAACCGCCTCTCCCCGCGCGTTGGCCGAT
TCATTAATGCAGCTGGCACGACAGGTTTCCCGACTGGAAAGCGGGCAGTGAGCGCAACGCAATTAATGTG
AGTTAGCTCACTCATTAGGCACCCCAGGCTTTACACTTTATGCTTCCGGCTCGTATGTTGTGTGGAATTG
TGAGCGGATAACAATTTCACACAGGAAACAGCTATGACCATGATTACGCCAAGCGCGCAATTAACCCTCA
CTAAAGGGAACAAAAGCTGGAGCTGCAAGCTTAATGTAGTCTTATGCAATACTCTTGTAGTCTTGCAACA
TGGTAACGATGAGTTAGCAACATGCCTTACAAGGAGAGAAAAAGCACCGTGCATGCCGATTGGTGGAAGT
AAGGTGGTACGATCGTGCCTTATTAGGAAGGCAACAGACGGGTCTGACATGGATTGGACGAACCACTGAA
TTGCCGCATTGCAGAGATATTGTATTTAAGTGCCTAGCTCGATACATAAACGGGTCTCTCTGGTTAGACC
AGATCTGAGCCTGGGAGCTCTCTGGCTAACTAGGGAACCCACTGCTTAAGCCTCAATAAAGCTTGCCTTG
AGTGCTTCAAGTAGTGTGTGCCCGTCTGTTGTGTGACTCTGGTAACTAGAGATCCCTCAGACCCTTTTAG
TCAGTGTGGAAAATCTCTAGCAGTGGCGCCCGAACAGGGACTTGAAAGCGAAAGGGAAACCAGAGGAGCT
CTCTCGACGCAGGACTCGGCTTGCTGAAGCGCGCACGGCAAGAGGCGAGGGGCGGCGACTGGTGAGTACG
CCAAAAATTTTGACTAGCGGAGGCTAGAAGGAGAGAGATGGGTGCGAGAGCGTCAGTATTAAGCGGGGGA
GAATTAGATCGCGATGGGAAAAAATTCGGTTAAGGCCAGGGGGAAAGAAAAAATATAAATTAAAACATAT
AGTATGGGCAAGCAGGGAGCTAGAACGATTCGCAGTTAATCCTGGCCTGTTAGAAACATCAGAAGGCTGT
AGACAAATACTGGGACAGCTACAACCATCCCTTCAGACAGGATCAGAAGAACTTAGATCATTATATAATA
CAGTAGCAACCCTCTATTGTGTGCATCAAAGGATAGAGATAAAAGACACCAAGGAAGCTTTAGACAAGAT
AGAGGAAGAGCAAAACAAAAGTAAGACCACCGCACAGCAAGCGGCCGCTGATCTTCAGACCTGGAGGAGG
AGATATGAGGGACAATTGGAGAAGTGAATTATATAAATATAAAGTAGTAAAAATTGAACCATTAGGAGTA
GCACCCACCAAGGCAAAGAGAAGAGTGGTGCAGAGAGAAAAAAGAGCAGTGGGAATAGGAGCTTTGTTCC
TTGGGTTCTTGGGAGCAGCAGGAAGCACTATGGGCGCAGCGTCAATGACGCTGACGGTACAGGCCAGACA
ATTATTGTCTGGTATAGTGCAGCAGCAGAACAATTTGCTGAGGGCTATTGAGGCGCAACAGCATCTGTTG
CAACTCACAGTCTGGGGCATCAAGCAGCTCCAGGCAAGAATCCTGGCTGTGGAAAGATACCTAAAGGATC
AACAGCTCCTGGGGATTTGGGGTTGCTCTGGAAAACTCATTTGCACCACTGCTGTGCCTTGGAATGCTAG
TTGGAGTAATAAATCTCTGGAACAGATTTGGAATCACACGACCTGGATGGAGTGGGACAGAGAAATTAAC
AATTACACAAGCTTAATACACTCCTTAATTGAAGAATCGCAAAACCAGCAAGAAAAGAATGAACAAGAAT
TATTGGAATTAGATAAATGGGCAAGTTTGTGGAATTGGTTTAACATAACAAATTGGCTGTGGTATATAAA
ATTATTCATAATGATAGTAGGAGGCTTGGTAGGTTTAAGAATAGTTTTTGCTGTACTTTCTATAGTGAAT
AGAGTTAGGCAGGGATATTCACCATTATCGTTTCAGACCCACCTCCCAACCCCGAGGGGACCCGGGGTTG
GGGTTGCGCCTTTTCCAAGGCAGCCCTGGGTTTGCGCAGGGACGCGGCTGCTCTGGGCGTGGTTCCGGGA
AACGCAGCGGCGCCGACCCTGGGTCTCGCACATTCTTCACGTCCGTTCGCAGCGTCACCCGGATCTTCGC
CGCTACCCTTGTGGGCCCCCCGGCGACGCTTCCTGCTCCGCCCCTAAGTCGGGAAGGTTCCTTGCGGTTC
GCGGCGTGCCGGACGTGACAAACGGAAGCCGCACGTCTCACTAGTACCCTCGCAGACGGACAGCGCCAGG
GAGCAATGGCAGCGCGCCGACCGCGATGGGCTGTGGCCAATAGCGGCTGCTCAGCAGGGCGCGCCGAGAG
CAGCGGCCGGGAAGGGGCGGTGCGGGAGGCGGGGTGTGGGGCGGTAGTGTGGGCCCTGTTCCTGCCCGCG
CGGTGTTCCGCATTCTGCAAGCCTCCGGAGCGCACGTCGGCAGTCGGCTCCCTCGTTGACCGAATCACCG
ACCTCTCTCCCCAGGGACCGGTATGACTTCGAAAGTTTATGATCCAGAACAAAGGAAACGGATGATAACT
GGTCCGCAGTGGTGGGCCAGATGTAAACAAATGAATGTTCTTGATTCATTTATTAATTATTATGATTCAG
AAAAACATGCAGAAAATGCTGTTATTTTTTTACATGGTAACGCGGCCTCTTCTTATTTATGGCGACATGT
TGTGCCACATATTGAGCCAGTAGCGCGGTGTATTATACCAGACCTTATTGGTATGGGCAAATCAGGCAAA
TCTGGTAATGGTTCTTATAGGTTACTTGATCATTACAAATATCTTACTGCATGGTTTGAACTTCTTAATT
TACCAAAGAAGATCATTTTTGTCGGCCATGATTGGGGTGCTTGTTTGGCATTTCATTATAGCTATGAGCA
TCAAGATAAGATCAAAGCAATAGTTCACGCTGAAAGTGTAGTAGATGTGATTGAATCATGGGATGAATGG
CCTGATATTGAAGAAGATATTGCGTTGATCAAATCTGAAGAAGGAGAAAAAATGGTTTTGGAGAATAACT
TCTTCGTGGAAACCATGTTGCCATCAAAAATCATGAGAAAGTTAGAACCAGAAGAATTTGCAGCATATCT
TGAACCATTCAAAGAGAAAGGTGAAGTTCGTCGTCCAACATTATCATGGCCTCGTGAAATCCCGTTAGTA
AAAGGTGGTAAACCTGACGTTGTACAAATTGTTAGGAATTATAATGCTTATCTACGTGCAAGTGATGATT
TACCAAAAATGTTTATTGAATCGGACCCAGGATTCTTTTCCAATGCTATTGTTGAAGGTGCCAAGAAGTT
TCCTAATACTGAATTTGTCAAAGTAAAAGGTCTTCATTTTTCGCAAGAAGATGCACCTGATGAAATGGGA
AAATATATCAAATCGTTCGTTGAGCGAGTTCTCAAAAATGAACAATAAGAATTCTCGACCTCGAGACAAA
TGGCAGTATTCATCCACAATTTTAAAAGAAAAGGGGGGATTGGGGGGTACAGTGCAGGGGAAAGAATAGT
AGACATAATAGCAACAGACATACAAACTAAAGAATTACAAAAACAAATTACAAAAATTCAAAATTTTCGG
GTTTATTACAGGGACAGCAGAGATCCACTTTGGCCGCGGCTCGAGGGGGTTGGGGTTGCGCCTTTTCCAA
GGCAGCCCTGGGTTTGCGCAGGGACGCGGCTGCTCTGGGCGTGGTTCCGGGAAACGCAGCGGCGCCGACC
CTGGGTCTCGCACATTCTTCACGTCCGTTCGCAGCGTCACCCGGATCTTCGCCGCTACCCTTGTGGGCCC
CCCGGCGACGCTTCCTGCTCCGCCCCTAAGTCGGGAAGGTTCCTTGCGGTTCGCGGCGTGCCGGACGTGA
CAAACGGAAGCCGCACGTCTCACTAGTACCCTCGCAGACGGACAGCGCCAGGGAGCAATGGCAGCGCGCC
GACCGCGATGGGCTGTGGCCAATAGCGGCTGCTCAGCAGGGCGCGCCGAGAGCAGCGGCCGGGAAGGGGC
GGTGCGGGAGGCGGGGTGTGGGGCGGTAGTGTGGGCCCTGTTCCTGCCCGCGCGGTGTTCCGCATTCTGC
AAGCCTCCGGAGCGCACGTCGGCAGTCGGCTCCCTCGTTGACCGAATCACCGACCTCTCTCCCCAGGGGG
ATCCGCCACCATGGAAGATGCCAAGAACATCAAGAAAGGCCCTGCCCCCTTCTACCCCCTGGAAGATGGC
ACAGCCGGCGAGCAGCTGCACAAGGCCATGAAGAGATACGCCCTCGTCCCTGGAACAATCGCCTTCACCG
ACGCCCACATCGAGGTGGACATCACCTACGCCGAGTACTTCGAGATGAGCGTGCGGCTGGCCGAGGCCAT
GAAACGCTACGGCCTGAACACCAACCACCGGATCGTGGTGTGCAGCGAGAACAGCCTGCAGTTCTTCATG
CCCGTGCTGGGCGCCCTGTTCATCGGCGTGGCCGTGGCCCCTGCCAACGACATCTACAACGAGCGGGAGC
TGCTGAACAGCATGGGCATCAGCCAGCCCACCGTGGTGTTCGTGAGCAAGAAGGGCCTGCAGAAAATCCT
GAACGTGCAGAAGAAGCTGCCCATCATCCAGAAAATCATCATCATGGACAGCAAGACCGACTACCAGGGC
TTCCAGAGCATGTACACCTTCGTGACCAGCCACCTGCCCCCTGGCTTCAACGAGTACGACTTCGTGCCCG
AGAGCTTCGACAGGGACAAGACCATCGCCCTGATCATGAACAGCAGCGGCAGCACCGGCCTGCCTAAAGG
CGTGGCCCTGCCTCACCGGACCGCCTGCGTGCGGTTCAGCCACGCCCGGGACCCCATCTTCGGCAACCAG
ATCATCCCCGACACCGCCATCCTGAGCGTGGTGCCCTTCCACCACGGCTTCGGCATGTTCACCACCCTGG
GCTACCTGATCTGCGGCTTCCGGGTGGTGCTGATGTATCGGTTCGAGGAAGAGCTGTTCCTGCGGAGCCT
GCAGGACTACAAGATCCAGAGCGCCCTGCTGGTGCCCACCCTGTTCAGCTTTTTCGCCAAGAGCACCCTG
ATCGACAAGTACGACCTGAGCAACCTGCACGAGATCGCCAGCGGCGGAGCCCCCCTGAGCAAAGAAGTGG
GCGAAGCCGTCGCCAAGCGGTTCCACCTGCCCGGCATCCGGCAGGGCTATGGCCTGACCGAGACCACAAG
CGCCATTCTGATCACCCCCGAGGGCGACGACAAGCCTGGCGCCGTGGGCAAGGTGGTGCCTTTCTTCGAG
GCCAAGGTGGTGGACCTGGACACCGGCAAGACCCTGGGCGTGAACCAGCGGGGCGAGCTGTGCGTGAGGG
GCCCCATGATCATGAGCGGCTACGTGAACAACCCCGAGGCCACCAACGCCCTGATTGACAAGGACGGCTG
GCTGCACAGCGGCGACATCGCCTACTGGGACGAGGACGAGCACTTCTTCATCGTGGACCGGCTGAAGAGC
CTGATCAAGTACAAGGGCTACCAGGTGGCCCCAGCCGAGCTGGAAAGCATCCTGCTGCAGCACCCCAACA
TCTTCGACGCCGGGGTGGCCGGCCTGCCCGACGATGACGCCGGCGAGCTGCCTGCCGCCGTGGTGGTCCT
CGAACATGGCAAAACCATGACCGAGAAAGAAATCGTGGACTACGTGGCCAGCCAGGTGACCACCGCCAAG
AAGCTGAGAGGCGGCGTCGTGTTTGTGGACGAGGTGCCCAAGGGCCTGACCGGCAAGCTGGACGCCCGGA
AGATCCGGGAGATCCTGATTAAGGCCAAGAAGGGCGGCAAGATCGCCGTGGGCTCCGGCCAGTGCACCAA
CTACGCCCTGCTGAAGCTGGCCGGCGACGTGGAGAGCAACCCTGGCCCTTTCGAAATGGTGTCCAAGGGC
GAAGAGGACAACATGGCCATCATCAAAGAGTTTATGCGGTTCAAGGTGCACATGGAAGGCAGCGTGAACG
GCCACGAGTTCGAGATCGAGGGCGAGGGCGAAGGCAGGCCCTACGAGGGCACCCAGACCGCCAAGCTGAA
GGTGACCAAGGGCGGACCTCTGCCCTTCGCCTGGGACATCCTGAGCCCCCAGTTCATGTACGGCAGCAAG
GCCTACGTGAAGCACCCCGCCGACATCCCCGACTACCTGAAGCTGTCCTTCCCCGAGGGCTTCAAGTGGG
AGCGGGTGATGAACTTCGAGGACGGCGGGGTGGTGACCGTGACCCAGGATAGCTCCCTGCAGGACGGCGA
GTTCATCTACAAGGTGAAACTGCGGGGCACCAACTTCCCCAGCGACGGCCCCGTGATGCAGAAAAAGACA
ATGGGCTGGGAGGCCAGCAGCGAGCGGATGTACCCCGAGGATGGCGCCCTGAAGGGCGAGATCAAGCAGC
GGCTGAAGCTGAAGGACGGCGGCCACTACGACGCCGAGGTGAAAACCACCTACAAGGCCAAAAAGCCCGT
GCAGCTGCCTGGCGCCTACAACGTGAACATCAAGCTGGATATCACCAGCCACAACGAGGACTACACCATC
GTGGAGCAGTACGAGCGGGCCGAGGGCAGACACAGCACCGGCGGCATGGACGAGCTGTACAAGCTCAGCG
GCAGCGGCGAGGGCAGAGGCAGCCTGCTGACCTGCGGCGATGTGGAGGAAAACCCAGGCCCAATGACCGA
GTACAAGCCTACCGTGAGGCTGGCCACCCGGGACGACGTGCCCAGAGCCGTGAGGACACTGGCCGCCGCC
TTCGCCGACTACCCCGCCACCCGGCACACCGTGGACCCCGACCGGCACATCGAGCGGGTGACCGAGCTGC
AGGAACTGTTCCTGACCAGAGTGGGCCTGGATATCGGCAAAGTGTGGGTGGCCGACGACGGAGCCGCCGT
GGCCGTGTGGACCACCCCCGAGTCCGTGGAGGCCGGAGCCGTGTTTGCCGAGATCGGCCCCAGGATGGCC
GAGCTGTCCGGCAGCAGGCTGGCCGCCCAGCAGCAGATGGAAGGCCTGCTGGCCCCTCACCGGCCCAAAG
AGCCCGCCTGGTTCCTGGCCACCGTGGGCGTGAGCCCCGACCACCAGGGCAAGGGCCTGGGCAGCGCCGT
GGTGCTGCCAGGCGTGGAAGCCGCCGAGAGGGCCGGAGTGCCCGCCTTCCTGGAAACCAGCGCCCCCAGG
AACCTGCCCTTCTACGAGCGGCTGGGCTTTACCGTGACCGCCGACGTGGAGGTGCCAGAGGGCCCCAGGA
CCTGGTGCATGACCCGGAAGCCAGGCGCCTGAGAATTGGGTACCTTTAAGACCAATGACTTACAAGGCAG
CTGTAGATCTTAGCCACTTTTTAAAAGAAAAGGGGGGACTGGAAGGGCTAATTCACTCCCAACGAAGACA
AGATCTGCTTTTTGCTTGTACTGGGTCTCTCTGGTTAGACCAGATCTGAGCCTGGGAGCTCTCTGGCTAA
CTAGGGAACCCACTGCTTAAGCCTCAATAAAGCTTGCCTTGAGTGCTTCAAGTAGTGTGTGCCCGTCTGT
TGTGTGACTCTGGTAACTAGAGATCCCTCAGACCCTTTTAGTCAGTGTGGAAAATCTCTAGCAGTAGTAG
TTCATGTCATCTTATTATTCAGTATTTATAACTTGCAAAGAAATGAATATCAGAGAGTGAGAGGAACTTG
TTTATTGCAGCTTATAATGGTTACAAATAAAGCAATAGCATCACAAATTTCACAAATAAAGCATTTTTTT
CACTGCATTCTAGTTGTGGTTTGTCCAAACTCATCAATGTATCTTATCATGTCTGGCTCTAGCTATCCCG
CCCCTAACTCCGCCCATCCCGCCCCTAACTCCGCCCAGTTCCGCCCATTCTCCGCCCCATGGCTGACTAA
TTTTTTTTATTTATGCAGAGGCCGAGGCCGCCTCGGCCTCTGAGCTATTCCAGAAGTAGTGAGGAGGCTT
TTTTGGAGGCCTAGGGACGTACCCAATTCGCCCTATAGTGAGTCGTATTACGCGCGCTCACTGGCCGTCG
TTTTACAACGTCGTGACTGGGAAAACCCTGGCGTTACCCAACTTAATCGCCTTGCAGCACATCCCCCTTT
CGCCAGCTGGCGTAATAGCGAAGAGGCCCGCACCGATCGCCCTTCCCAACAGTTGCGCAGCCTGAATGGC
GAATGGG
[124 nt withheld, positions 8268-8391]
C
[91 nt withheld, positions 8393-8483]
A
[49 nt withheld, positions 8485-8533]
CCTTTGACGTTGGAGTCCACGTTCTTT
[37 nt withheld, positions 8561-8597]
ACCCTATCTCGGTCTATTCTTTTGATTTATAAGGGATTTTGCCGATTTCGGCCTATTGGTTAAAAAATGA
GCTGATTTAACAAAAATTTAACGCGAATTTTAACAAAATATTAACGCTTACAATTTAGGTGGCACTTTTC
GGGGAAATGTGCGCGGAACCCCTATTTGTTTATTTTTCTAAATACATTCAAATATGTATCCGCTCATGAG
ACAATAACCCTGATAAATGCTTCAATAATATTGAAAAAGGAAGAGTATGAGTATTCAACATTTCCGTGTC
GCCCTTATTCCCTTTTTTGCGGCATTTTGCCTTCCTGTTTTTGCTCACCCAGAAACGCTGGTGAAAGTAA
AAGATGCTGAAGATCAGTTGGGTGCACGAGTGGGTTACATCGAACTGGATCTCAACAGCGGTAAGATCCT
TGAGAGTTTTCGCCCCGAAGAACGTTTTCCAATGATGAGCACTTTTAAAGTTCTGCTATGTGGCGCGGTA
TTATCCCGTATTGACGCCGGGCAAGAGCAACTCGGTCGCCGCATACACTATTCTCAGAATGACTTGGTTG
AGTACTCACCAGTCACAGAAAAGCATCTTACGGATGGCATGACAGTAAGAGAATTATGCAGTGCTGCCAT
AACCATGAGTGATAACACTGCGGCCAACTTACTTCTGACAACGATCGGAGGACCGAAGGAGCTAACCGCT
TTTTTGCACAACATGGGGGATCATGTAACTCGCCTTGATCGTTGGGAACCGGAGCTGAATGAAGCCATAC
CAAACGACGAGCGTGACACCACGATGCCTGTAGCAATGGCAACAACGTTGCGCAAACTATTAACTGGCGA
ACTACTTACTCTAGCTTCCCGGCAACAATTAATAGACTGGATGGAGGCGGATAAAGTTGCAGGACCACTT
CTGCGCTCGGCCCTTCCGGCTGGCTGGTTTATTGCTGATAAATCTGGAGCCGGTGAGCGTGGGTCTCGCG
GTATCATTGCAGCACTGGGGCCAGATGGTAAGCCCTCCCGTATCGTAGTTATCTACACGACGGGGAGTCA
GGCAACTATGGATGAACGAAATAGACAGATCGCTGAGATAGGTGCCTCACTGATTAAGCATTGGTAACTG
TCAGACCAAGTTTACTCATATATACTTTAGATTGATTTAAAACTTCATTTTTAATTTAAAAGGATCTAGG
TGAAGATCCTTTTTGATAATCTCATGACCAAAATCCCTTAACGTGAGTTTTCGTTCCACTGAGCGTCAGA
CCCCGTAGAAAAGATCAAAGGATCTTCTTGAGATCCTTTTTTTCTGCGCGTAATCTGCTGCTTGCAAACA
AAAAAACCACCGCTACCAGCGGTGGTTTGTTTGCCGGATCAAGAGCTACCAACTCTTTTTCCGAAGGTAA
CTGGCTTCAGCAGAGCGCAGATACCAAATACTGTTCTTCTAGTGTAGCCGTAGTTAGGCCACCACTTCAA
GAACTCTGTAGCACCGCCTACATACCTCGCTCTGCTAATCCTGTTACCAGTGGCTGCTGCCAGTGGCGAT
AAGTCGTGTCTTACCGGGTTGGACTCAAGACGATAGTTACCGGATAAGGCGCAGCGGTCGGGCTGAACGG
GGGGTTCGTGCACACAGCCCAGCTTGGAGCGAACGACCTACACCGAACTGAGATACCTACAGCGTGAGCT
ATGAGAAAGCGCCACGCTTCCCGAAGGGAGAAAGGCGGACAGGTATCCGGTAAGCGGCAGGGTCGGAACA
GGAGAGCGCACGAGGGAGCTTCCAGGGGGAAACGCCTGGTATCTTTATAGTCCTGTCGGGTTTCGCCACC
TCTGACTTGAGCGTCGATTTTTGTGATGCTCGTCAGGGGGGCGGAGCCTATGGAAAAACGCCAGCAACGC
GGCCTTTTTACGGTTCCTGGCCTTTTGCTGGCCTTTTGCTCACATGTTCTTTCCTGCGTTATCCCCTGAT
