>Addgene plasmid #29783 | PLKO-mcherry-luc-puro-Renilla cDNA | addgene partial sequence | sequence record 35165 | 29783 with Rluc-F
ATACTGAATTTGTCAAAGTAAAAGGTCTTCATTTTTCGCAAGAAGATGCACCTGATGAAATGGGAAAATA
TATCAAATCGTTCGTTGAGCGAGTTCTCAAAAATGAACAATAAGAATTCTCGACCTCGAGACAAATGGCA
GTATTCATCCACAATTTTAAAAGAAAAGGGGGGATTGGGGGGTACAGTGCAGGGGAAAGAATAGTAGACA
TAATAGCAACAGACATACAAACTAAAGAATTACAAAAACAAATTACAAAAATTCAAAATTTTCGGGTTTA
TTACAGGGACAGCAGAGATCCACTTTGGCCGCGGCTCGAGGGGGTTGGGGTTGCGCCTTTTCCAAGGCAG
CCCTGGGTTTGCGCAGGGACGCGGCTGCTCTGGGCGTGGTTCCGGGAAACGCAGCGGCGCCGACCCTGGG
TCTCGCACATTCTTCACGTCCGTTCGCAGCGTCACCCGGATCTTCGCCGCTACCCTTGTGGGCCCCCCGG
CGACGCTTCCTGCTCCGCCCCTAAGTCGGGAAGGTTCCTTGCGGTTCGCGGCGTGCCGGACGTGACAAAC
GGAAGCCGCACGTCTCACTAGTACCCTCGCAGACGGACAGCGCCAGGGAGCAATGGCAGCGCGCCGACCG
CGATGGGCTGTGGCCAATAGCGGCTGCTCAGCAGGGCGCGCCGAGAGCAGCGGCCGGGAAGGGGCGGTGC
GGGAGGCGGGGTGTGGGGCGGTAGTGTGGGCCCTGTTCCTGCCCGCGCGGTGTTCCGCATTCTGCAAGCC
TCCGGAGCGCACGTCGGCAGTCGGCTCCCTCGTTGACCGAATCACCGACCTCTCTCCCCAGGGGGATCCG
CCACCATGGAAGATGCCAAGAACATCA
