>Addgene plasmid #29783 | PLKO-mcherry-luc-puro-Renilla cDNA | addgene partial sequence | sequence record 35166 | 29783 with mCherry-R
CCTCGATCTCGAACTCGTGGCCGTTCACGCTGCCTTCCATGTGCACCTTGAACCGCATAAACTCTTTGAT
GATGGCCATGTTGTCCTCTTCGCCCTTGGACACCATTTCGAAAGGGCCAGGGTTGCTCTCCACGTCGCCG
GCCAGCTTCAGCAGGGCGTAGTTGGTGCACTGGCCGGAGCCCACGGCGATCTTGCCGCCCTTCTTGGCCT
TAATCAGGATCTCCCGGATCTTCCGGGCGTCCAGCTTGCCGGTCAGGCCCTTGGGCACCTCGTCCACAAA
CACGACGCCGCCTCTCAGCTTCTTGGCGGTGGTCACCTGGCTGGCCACGTAGTCCACGATTTCTTTCTCG
GTCATGGTTTTGCCATGTTCGAGGACCACCACGGCGGCAGGCAGCTCGCCGGCGTCATCGTCGGGCAGGC
CGGCCACCCCGGCGTCGAAGATGTTGGGGTGCTGCAGCAGGATGCTTTCCAGCTCGGCTGGGGCCACCTG
GTAGCCCTTGTACTTGATCAGGCTCTTCAGCCGGTCCACGATGAAGAAGTGCTCGTCCTCGTCCCAGTAG
GCGATGTCGCCGCTGTGCAGCCAGCCGTCCTTGTCAATCAGGGCGTTGGTGGCCTCGGGGTTGTTCACGT
AGCCGCTCATGATCATGGGGCCCCTCACGCACAGCTCGCCCCGCTGGTTCACGCCCAGGGTCTTGCCGGT
GTCCAGGTCCACCACCTTGGCCTCGAAGAAAGGCACCACCTTGCCCACGGCGCCAGGCTTGTCGTCGCCC
TCGGGGGTGATCAGAATGGCGCTTGTGGTCTCGGTCAGGCCATAGCCCTGCCCGGATGCCGGGGCAGGTG
GAA
